Addgene plasmid #235582: pPB_TRE3G_scFV-sfGFP-Dot1LCD
Purpose: Dox-inducible expression of the catalytic-domain (CD) of epigenetic effector Dot1l fused with scFV to programme H3K79me2
Depositing lab: Jamie Hackett. Depositing organization: European Molecular Biology Laboratory (EMBL), Rome. Publication: Systematic epigenome editing captures the context-dependent instructive function of chromatin modifications. Policarpi C, Munafo M, Tsagkris S, Carlini V, Hackett JA. Nat Genet. 2024 Jun;56(6):1168-1180. doi: 10.1038/s41588-024-01706-w. Epub 2024 May 9. PubMed 38724747.
Backbone
  Vector backbone: pPB-TRE3G
  Vector type: CRISPR
Growth in bacteria
  Bacterial resistance: Ampicillin, 100 μg/mL
  Growth temperature: 30°C
  Growth strain: NEB Stable
  Copy number: High Copy
Gene/Insert
  Gene/Insert name: Dot1l
  Species: M. musculus (mouse)
  Entrez Gene: Dot1l (a.k.a. A630076O07, Dot1, KMT4, mDot1)
  Cloning method: Gibson Cloning
Terms and licenses: Academic/Nonprofit Terms; Industry Terms: Not Available to Industry
Depositor comments: This is a piggyBAC plasmid that integrates into the genome and can be selected for via Neomycin resistance. Expression of epigenetic effector is induced via adding doxycyline to media. Succesful activiation of the epigenetic editing system is indicated by sfGFP expression.
How to cite: pPB_TRE3G_scFV-sfGFP-Dot1LCD was a gift from Jamie Hackett (Addgene plasmid # 235582 ; http://n2t.net/addgene:235582 ; RRID:Addgene_235582)
