[The description below was written by a language model from this plasmid's Addgene catalogue record and pLannotate feature annotations shown in this document.]
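Description:
pPB_TRE3G_scFV-sfGFP-Dot1LCD is a roughly 10 kb piggyBac transposon plasmid, catalogued as a CRISPR vector. It is built on the pPB-TRE3G backbone for stable, doxycycline-inducible expression of an epigenome-editing effector in mammalian cells. In bacteria it is maintained through a high-copy ColE1/pUC-type origin and selected with ampicillin (AmpR with its bla promoter). An f1 origin and lac/lacZα remnants from the cloning backbone are also present. The depositor states that the cassette integrates into the host genome by piggyBac transposition. The automated feature table does not annotate the transposon terminal repeats, and the short hits to a lambda phage gene flanking the cargo are probably incidental matches.

The payload is driven by the TRE3G promoter, which is activated by a Tet-On 3G transactivator when doxycycline is present. No transactivator is annotated on this plasmid, so it presumably has to be supplied separately. The open reading frame encodes a single-chain antibody (scFv), detected as mouse light- and heavy-chain variable fragments. This is followed by an HA epitope, a linker, superfolder GFP and the catalytic domain of the mouse H3K79 methyltransferase Dot1l. The annotation tool matched this last segment to the human orthologue, whereas the catalogue lists mouse. A short SV40 large T antigen fragment, most likely a nuclear localisation signal, and an SV40 poly(A) signal complete the unit. A downstream neo gene with its own SV40 poly(A) signal allows neomycin-type selection of integrants, but its promoter is not annotated.

The scFv is the type used to recruit effectors to an epitope-tagged targeting protein, such as a dCas9 fusion, though the record does not name that partner. The stated purpose is to programme H3K79me2, with sfGFP fluorescence reporting successful induction.
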