Features (pLannotate 1.2.2; 24 found; start..end, strand, type, name):
      1..105     -  promoter       AmpR promoter: bla
    158..586     -  rep_origin     f1 ori (sequence partly withheld): f1 bacteriophage origin of replication; arrow indicates direction of (+) strand synthesis
    591..746     -  CDS            lacZα (fragment): LacZα fragment of β-galactosidase; lacZ fragment
    748..867     +  CDS            B (fragment): PORTL_LAMBD - Experimental evidence at protein level: Swiss-Prot protein existence level 1. Forms the portal vertex of the capsid (PubMed:6228056, PubMed:6232391). This portal plays critical roles in head assembly, genome packaging, neck/tail attachment, and genome ejection (Probable). The portal protein multimerizes as a single ring-shaped homododecamer arranged around a central channel (PubMed:6232391). Binds to the terminase subunits to form the packaging machine (PubMed:7799432). From Escherichia phage lambda (Bacteriophage lambda).
   1385..1763    +  promoter       TRE3G promoter: 3rd-generation Tet-responsive promoter that can be activated by binding of Tet-On® 3G
   1794..2105    +  CDS            LV1C_MOUSE (fragment): Experimental evidence at protein level: Swiss-Prot protein existence level 1. From Mus musculus (Mouse).
   2181..2519    +  CDS            HVM37_MOUSE (fragment): Experimental evidence at protein level: Swiss-Prot protein existence level 1. From Mus musculus (Mouse).
   2520..2546    +  CDS            3xHA (fragment): three tandem HA epitope tags
   2580..2605    +  CDS            FAPα2 (fragment): fluorogen-activating protein composed of a dimer of the L5-MG single-chain antibody fragment (Szent-Gyorgyi et al., 2008) binds malachite green derivatives to produce red fluorescence
   2637..3347    +  CDS            Superfolder GFP: Superfolder GFP is a basic (constitutively fluorescent) green fluorescent protein published in 2005, derived from Aequorea victoria. It is reported to be a very rapidly-maturing weak dimer.
   3495..4778    +  CDS            DOT1L (fragment): DOT1L_HUMAN - Also known as KIAA1814, KMT4. Experimental evidence at protein level: Swiss-Prot protein existence level 1. Histone methyltransferase. Methylates 'Lys-79' of histone H3. Nucleosomes are preferred as substrate compared to free histones (PubMed:12123582). Binds to DNA (PubMed:12628190). From Homo sapiens (Human).
   4793..4876    +  CDS            large T antigen (fragment): large T antigen from SV40 (simian virus 40)
   4899..5020    +  polyA_signal   SV40 poly(A) signal: SV40 polyadenylation signal
   5582..6373    +  CDS            neo: KKA2_KLEPN - Also known as kan, nptII. Experimental evidence at protein level: Swiss-Prot protein existence level 1. Resistance to kanamycin, neomycin, paromomycin, ribostamycin, butirosin and gentamicin B. From Klebsiella pneumoniae.
   6397..6549    +  CDS            ble (fragment): BLE_KLEPN - Experimental evidence at protein level: Swiss-Prot protein existence level 1. Binding protein with a strong affinity to the bleomycin family of antibiotics. Binds to CL990; an antimitotic-antibiotic compound. From Klebsiella pneumoniae.
   6571..6692    +  polyA_signal   SV40 poly(A) signal: SV40 polyadenylation signal
   6710..6802    +  ncRNA          G-CSF SLDE: Accession: RF00183 - G-CSF factor stem-loop destabilising element (SLDE)
   7499..7966    +  CDS            B (fragment): PORTL_LAMBD - Experimental evidence at protein level: Swiss-Prot protein existence level 1. Forms the portal vertex of the capsid (PubMed:6228056, PubMed:6232391). This portal plays critical roles in head assembly, genome packaging, neck/tail attachment, and genome ejection (Probable). The portal protein multimerizes as a single ring-shaped homododecamer arranged around a central channel (PubMed:6232391). Binds to the terminase subunits to form the packaging machine (PubMed:7799432). From Escherichia phage lambda (Bacteriophage lambda).
   8004..8020    -  protein_bind   lac operator: The lac repressor binds to the lac operator to inhibit transcription in E. coli. This inhibition can be relieved by adding lactose or isopropyl-β-D-thiogalactopyranoside (IPTG). lac repressor encoded by lacI
   8028..8058    -  promoter       lac promoter: promoter for the E. coli lac operon
   8073..8094    -  protein_bind   CAP binding site: CAP binding activates transcription in the presence of cAMP. E. coli catabolite activator protein
   8107..8199    -  CDS            lacI (fragment): lac repressor; lacI; The lac repressor binds to the lac operator to inhibit transcription in E. coli. This inhibition can be relieved by adding lactose or isopropyl-β-D-thiogalactopyranoside (IPTG).
   8382..8970    -  rep_origin     ori: high-copy-number ColE1/pMB1/pBR322/pUC origin of replication
   9141..10001   -  CDS            AmpR: β-lactamase; bla; confers resistance to ampicillin, carbenicillin, and related antibiotics
>Addgene plasmid #235582 | pPB_TRE3G_scFV-sfGFP-Dot1LCD | addgene full sequence | sequence record 470356 | Addgene NGS Result
ACTCTTCCTTTTTCAATATTATTGAAGCATTTATCAGGGTTATTGTCTCATGAGCGGATACATATTTGAA
TGTATTTAGAAAAATAAACAAATAGGGGTTCCGCGCACATTTCCCCGAAAAGTGCCACCTAAATTGTAAG
CGTTAATATTTTGTTAAAATTCGCGTTAAATTTTTGTTAAATCAGCTCATTTTTTAACCAATAGGCCGAA
ATCGGCAAAATCCCTTATAAATCAAAAGAATAGACCGAGATAGGGT
[37 nt withheld, positions 257-293]
AAAGAACGTGGACTCCAACGTCAAAGG
[49 nt withheld, positions 321-369]
T
[91 nt withheld, positions 371-461]
G
[124 nt withheld, positions 463-586]
CCCATTCGCCATTCAGGCTGCGCAACTGTTGGGAAGGGCGATCGGTGCGGGCCTCTTCGCTATTACGCCA
GCTGGCGAAAGGGGGATGTGCTGCAAGGCGATTAAGTTGGGTAACGCCAGGGTTTTCCCAGTCACGACGT
TGTAAAACGACGGCCAGTGAGCGCGCCTCGTTCATTCACGTTTTTGAACCCGTGGAGGACGGGCAGACTC
GCGGTGCAAATGTGTTTTACAGCGTGATGGAGCAGATGAAGATGCTCGACACGCTGCAGAACACGCAGCT
AGATTAACCCTAGAAAGATAATCATATTGTGACGTACGTTAAAGATAATCATGTGTAAAATTGACGCATG
TGTTTTATCGGTCTGTATATCGAGGTTTATTTATTAATTTGAATAGATATTAAGTTTTATTATATTTACA
CTTACATACTAATAATAAATTCAACAAACAATTTATTTATGTTTATTTATTTATTAAAAAAAACAAAAAC
TCAAAATTTCTTCTATAAAGTAACAAAACTTTTATGAGGGACAGCCCCCCCCCAAAGCCCCCAGGGATGT
AATTACGTCCCTCCCCCGCTAGGGGGCAGCAGCGAGCCGCCCGGGGCTCCGCTCCGGTCCGGCGCTCCCC
CCGCATCCCCGAGCCGGCAGCGTGCGGGGACAGCCCGGGCACGGGGAAGGTGGCACGGGATCGCTTTCCT
CTGAACGCTTCTCGCTGCTCTTTGAGCCTGCAGACACCTGGGGGGATACGGGGAAAAGGCCTCCACGGCC
ACTAGTCTTTCGTCTTCAAGAATTCCTCGAGTTTACTCCCTATCAGTGATAGAGAACGTATGAAGAGTTT
ACTCCCTATCAGTGATAGAGAACGTATGCAGACTTTACTCCCTATCAGTGATAGAGAACGTATAAGGAGT
TTACTCCCTATCAGTGATAGAGAACGTATGACCAGTTTACTCCCTATCAGTGATAGAGAACGTATCTACA
GTTTACTCCCTATCAGTGATAGAGAACGTATATCCAGTTTACTCCCTATCAGTGATAGAGAACGTATAAG
CTTTAGGCGTGTACGGTGGGCGCCTATAAAAGCAGAGCTCGTTTAGTGAACCGTCAGATCGCCTGGAGCA
ATTCCACAACACTTTTGTCTTATACCAACTTTCCGTACCACTTCCTACCCTCGTAAAGGTCTAGAGCTAG
CCATGGGCCCCGACATCGTGATGACCCAGAGCCCCAGCAGCCTGAGCGCCAGCGTGGGCGACCGCGTGAC
CATCACCTGCCGCAGCAGCACCGGCGCCGTGACCACCAGCAACTACGCCAGCTGGGTGCAGGAGAAGCCC
GGCAAGCTGTTCAAGGGCCTGATCGGCGGCACCAACAACCGCGCCCCCGGCGTGCCCAGCCGCTTCAGCG
GCAGCCTGATCGGCGACAAGGCCACCCTGACCATCAGCAGCCTGCAGCCCGAGGACTTCGCCACCTACTT
CTGCGCCCTGTGGTACAGCAACCACTGGGTGTTCGGCCAGGGCACCAAGGTGGAGCTGAAGCGTGGAGGC
GGAGGTAGTGGAGGTGGAGGCTCTGGTGGGGGAGGAAGCAGTGGAGGCGGAAGTGAGGTGAAGCTGCTGG
AGAGCGGAGGCGGACTGGTGCAGCCCGGCGGATCTCTGAAGCTGAGCTGCGCCGTGAGCGGCTTCAGCCT
GACCGACTACGGCGTGAACTGGGTGCGCCAGGCCCCCGGACGCGGACTGGAGTGGATCGGTGTGATCTGG
GGCGACGGCATCACCGACTACAACAGCGCCCTGAAGGACCGCTTCATCATCAGCAAGGACAACGGCAAGA
ACACCGTGTACCTGCAGATGAGCAAGGTGCGCAGCGACGACACCGCCCTGTACTACTGCGTGACCGGCCT
GTTCGACTACTGGGGACAGGGCACCCTGGTGACCGTGAGCAGCTACCCATACGATGTTCCAGATTACGCT
GGTGGAGGCGGAGGTTCTGGGGGAGGAGGTAGTGGCGGTGGTGGTTCAGGAGGCGGCGGAAGCTTGGATC
CAGGTGGAGGTGGAAGCGGTAGCAAAGGAGAAGAACTTTTCACTGGAGTTGTCCCAATTCTTGTTGAATT
AGATGGTGATGTTAATGGGCACAAATTTTCTGTCCGTGGAGAGGGTGAAGGTGATGCTACAAACGGAAAA
CTCACCCTTAAATTTATTTGCACTACTGGAAAACTACCTGTTCCGTGGCCAACACTTGTCACTACTCTGA
CCTATGGTGTTCAATGCTTTTCCCGTTATCCGGATCACATGAAACGGCATGACTTTTTCAAGAGTGCCAT
GCCCGAAGGTTATGTACAGGAACGCACTATATCTTTCAAAGATGACGGGACCTACAAGACGCGTGCTGAA
GTCAAGTTTGAAGGTGATACCCTTGTTAATCGTATCGAGTTAAAGGGTATTGATTTTAAAGAAGATGGAA
ACATTCTTGGACACAAACTCGAGTACAACTTTAACTCACACAATGTATACATCACGGCAGACAAACAAAA
GAATGGAATCAAAGCTAACTTCAAAATTCGCCACAACGTTGAAGATGGTTCCGTTCAACTAGCAGACCAT
TATCAACAAAATACTCCAATTGGCGATGGCCCTGTCCTTTTACCAGACAACCATTACCTGTCGACACAAT
CTGTCCTTTCGAAAGATCCCAACGAAAAGCGTGACCACATGGTCCTTCTTGAGTTTGTAACTGCTGCTGG
GATTACACATGGCATGGATGAGCTCTACAAAGGTGGAGGTCGGACCGGCCCCAAGAAAAAACGCAAGGTG
GAAGATCCTAAGAAAAAGCGGAAAGTGGACGGCATTGGTAGTGGGAGCAACGGCAGCAGCGGATCCGGAG
GCGGTGGTCCTGCTGCAAAGCGTGTTAAGCTTGATGGCGGCGAGAAGCTGGAGCTGAGGCTCAAGTCGCC
TGTGGGCGCCGAGCCCGCCGTCTACCCGTGGCCGCTGCCGGTCTACGACAAGCACCATGATGCTGCTCAT
GAGATTATTGAGACTATCCGGTGGGTCTGCGAGGAAATCCCAGATCTCAAGCTGGCCATGGAGAACTATG
TCCTGATCGACTACGACACCAAAAGTTTTGAAAGCATGCAGCGGCTGTGTGACAAATACAACCGGGCCAT
CGACAGCATCCACCAGCTGTGGAAGGGCACTACACAGCCCATGAAGCTGAATACTCGGCCGTCCAATGGA
CTTCTGCGGCACATCCTGCAGCAGGTATATAACCACTCTGTCACTGACCCGGAGAAGCTTAACAACTACG
AGCCCTTCTCCCCTGAGGTGTATGGGGAGACCTCCTTTGACCTGGTGGCCCAGATGATTGATGAGATCAA
GATGACAGAGGATGACCTGTTTGTCGACCTGGGCAGTGGTGTGGGGCAGGTTGTCCTTCAGGTTGCTGCG
GCCACCAACTGCAAACATCACTACGGAGTGGAGAAAGCGGACATCCCAGCCAAGTACGCAGAGACCATGG
ACCGAGAGTTCAGGAAGTGGATGAAATGGTATGGAAAAAAGCATGCAGAATACACACTGGAACGAGGTGA
CTTCCTCTCAGAGGAATGGAGGGAACGGATCGCCAACACGAGTGTTATATTTGTGAATAACTTTGCCTTT
GGTCCTGAGGTGGATCACCAGCTGAAGGAGCGATTCGCAAACATGAAGGAAGGCGGCAGAATCGTATCCT
CAAAGCCCTTTGCCCCTCTGAACTTCAGGATCAACAGCAGGAACTTGAGTGACATTGGCACCATCATGCG
TGTGGTGGAGCTGTCGCCCCTGAAGGGCTCTGTGTCGTGGACTGGCAAGCCTGTCTCCTACTATCTGCAC
ACCATTGACCGCACCATACTTGAAAACTATTTTTCTAGTCTGAAAAATCCAAAACTCAGGGAGGAGCAGG
AGGCAGCTAGGCGAAGACAGCAGCGAGAGAACAAGAGCAATGCGACCACGCCCACCAAAGTCCCTGAGAG
CAAAGCAGCTGCCACTGAGGCCCCCGCGGATTCTGGTGCTGAGGAAGAAAAATCAGGTGTGGCTACTGTC
AAAAAGCCATCTCCCTCCAAAGCCCGGAAGAAGAAACTGAACAAGAAAGGGAGAAAGATGGCTGGCCGGA
AACGTGGGCGGCCCAAGAAAATGAGTGCTGCCAGTGCCGAACGCAAGTCTAAGAAGAGCCAAAGATCTTG
ACAAAAGATCATAATCAGCCATATCACATCTGTAGAGGTTTTACTTGCTTTAAAAAACCTCCCACACCTC
CCCCTGAACCTGAAACATAAAATGAATGCAATTGTTGTTGTTAACTTGTTTATTGCAGCTTATAATGGTT
ACAAATAAAGCAATAGCATCACAAATTTCACAAATAAAGCATTTTTTTCACTGCATTCTAGTTGTGGTTT
GTCCAAACTCATCAATGTATCTTATCATGTCTCATATGGCCTTCTGCAGGAGCGTACAGAACCCAGGGCC
CTGGCACCCGTGCAGACCCTGGCCCACCCCACCTGGGCGCTCAGTGCCCAAGAGATGTCCACACCTAGGA
TGTCCCGCGGTGGGTGGGGGGCCCGAGAGACGGGCAGGCCGGGGGCAGGCCTGGCCATGCGGGGCCGAAC
CGGGCACTGCCCAGCGTGGGGCGCGGGGGCCACGGCGCGCGCCCCCAGCCCCCGGGCCCAGCACCCCAAG
GCGGCCAACGCCAAAACTCTCCCTCCTCCTCTTCCTCAATCTCGCTCTCGCTCTTTTTTTTTTTCGCAAA
AGGAGGGGAGAGGGGGTAAAAAAATGCTGCACTGTGCGGCGAAGCCGGTGAGTGAGCGGCGCGGGGCCAA
TCAGCGTGCGCCGTTCCGAAAGTTGCCTTTTATGGCTCGAGCGGCCGCGGCGGCGCCCTATAAAACCCAG
CGGCGCGACGCGCCACCACCGCCGAGACCGCGTCCGCCCCGCGAGCACAGAGCCTCGCCTTTGCCGATCC
TCTAGAGTCGAGATCCGCCGCCACCATGATTGAACAAGATGGATTGCACGCAGGTTCTCCGGCCGCTTGG
GTGGAGAGGCTATTCGGCTATGACTGGGCACAACAGACAATCGGCTGCTCTGATGCCGCCGTGTTCCGGC
TGTCAGCGCAGGGGCGCCCGGTTCTTTTTGTCAAGACCGACCTGTCCGGTGCCCTGAATGAACTGCAGGA
CGAGGCAGCGCGGCTATCGTGGCTGGCCACGACGGGCGTTCCTTGCGCAGCTGTGCTCGACGTTGTCACT
GAAGCGGGAAGGGACTGGCTGCTATTGGGCGAAGTGCCGGGGCAGGATCTCCTGTCATCTCACCTTGCTC
CTGCCGAGAAAGTATCCATCATGGCTGATGCAATGCGGCGGCTGCATACGCTTGATCCGGCTACCTGCCC
ATTCGACCACCAAGCGAAACATCGCATCGAGCGAGCACGTACTCGGATGGAAGCCGGTCTTGTCGATCAG
GATGATCTGGACGAAGAGCATCAGGGGCTCGCGCCAGCCGAACTGTTCGCCAGGCTCAAGGCGCGCATGC
CCGACGGCGAGGATCTCGTCGTGACCCATGGCGATGCCTGCTTGCCGAATATCATGGTGGAAAATGGCCG
CTTTTCTGGATTCATCGACTGTGGCCGGCTGGGTGTGGCGGACCGCTATCAGGACATAGCGTTGGCTACC
CGTGATATTGCTGAAGAGCTTGGCGGCGAATGGGCTGACCGCTTCCTCGTGCTTTACGGTATCGCCGCTC
CCGATTCGCAGCGCATCGCCTTCTATCGCCTTCTTGACGAGTTCTTCTGAGCGGGACTCTGGGGTTCGAA
ATGACCGACCAAGCGACGCCCAACCTGCCATCACGAGATTTCGATTCCACCGCCGCCTTCTATGAAAGGT
TGGGCTTCGGAATCGTTTTCCGGGACGCCGGCTGGATGATCCTCCAGCGCGGGGATCTCATGCTGGAGTT
CTTCGCCCACCCCCCGGATCTAAGCTCTAGAGTTAACTTGTTTATTGCAGCTTATAATGGTTACAAATAA
AGCAATAGCATCACAAATTTCACAAATAAAGCATTTTTTTCACTGCATTCTAGTTGTGGTTTGTCCAAAC
TCATCAATGTATCTTATCATGTCTGGAATTGACTCAAATGATGTCAATTAGTCTATCAGAAGCTCATCTG
GTCTCCCTTCCGGGGGACAAGACATCCCTGTTTAATATTTAAACAGCAGTGTTCCCAAACTGGGTTCTTA
TATCCCTTGCTCTGGTCAACCAGGTTGCAGGGTTTCCTGTCCTCACAGGAACGAAGTCCCTAAAGAAACA
GTGGCAGCCAGGTTTAGCCCCGGAATTGACTGGATTCCTTTTTTAGGGCCCATTGGTATGGCTTTTTCCC
CGTATCCCCCCAGGTGTCTGCAGGCTCAAAGAGCAGCGAGAAGCGTTCAGAGGAAAGCGATCCCGTGCCA
CCTTCCCCGTGCCCGGGCTGTCCCCGCACGCTGCCGGCTCGGGGATGCGGGGGGAGCGCCGGACCGGAGC
GGAGCCCCGGGCGGCTCGCTGCTGCCCCCTAGCGGGGGAGGGACGTAATTACATCCCTGGGGGCTTTGGG
GGGGGGCTGTCCCTGATATCTATAACAAGAAAATATATATATAATAAGTTATCACGTAAGTAGAACATGA
AATAACAATATAATTATCGTATGAGTTAAATCTTAAAAGTCACGTAAAAGATAATCATGCGTCATTTTGA
CTCACGCGGTCGTTATAGTTCAAAATCAGTGACACTTACCGCATTGACAAGCACGCCTCACGGGAGCTCC
AAGCGGCGACTGAGATGTCCTAAATGCACAGCGACGGATTCGCGCTATTTAGAAAGAGAGAGCAATATTT
CAAGAATGCATGCGTCAATTTTACGCAGACTATCTTTCTAGGGTTAATCTAGCTGCATCAGGATCATATC
GTCGGGTCTTTTTTCCGGCTCAGTCATCGCCCAAGCTGGCGCTATCTGGGCATCGGGGAGGAAGAAGCCC
GTGCCTTTTCCCGCGAGGTTGAAGCGGCATGGAAAGAGTTTGCCGAGGATGACTGCTGCTGCATTGACGT
TGAGCGAAAACGCACGTTTACCATGATGATTCGGGAAGGTGTGGCCATGCACGCCTTTAACGGTGAACTG
TTCGTTCAGGCCACCTGGGATACCAGTTCGTCGCGGCTTTTCCGGACACAGTTCCGGATGGTCAGCCCGA
AGCGCATCAGCAACCCGAACAATACCGGCGACAGCCGGAACTGCCGTGCCGGTGTGCAGATTAATGACAG
CGGTGCGGCGCTGGGATATTACGTCAGCGAGGACGGGTATCCTGGCTGGATGCCGCAGAAATGGACATGG
ATACCCCGTGAGTTACCCGGCGGGCGCGCTTGGCGTAATCATGGTCATAGCTGTTTCCTGTGTGAAATTG
TTATCCGCTCACAATTCCACACAACATACGAGCCGGAAGCATAAAGTGTAAAGCCTGGGGTGCCTAATGA
GTGAGCTAACTCACATTAATTGCGTTGCGCTCACTGCCCGCTTTCCAGTCGGGAAACCTGTCGTGCCAGC
TGCATTAATGAATCGGCCAACGCGCGGGGAGAGGCGGTTTGCGTATTGGGCGCTCTTCCGCTTCCTCGCT
CACTGACTCGCTGCGCTCGGTCGTTCGGCTGCGGCGAGCGGTATCAGCTCACTCAAAGGCGGTAATACGG
TTATCCACAGAATCAGGGGATAACGCAGGAAAGAACATGTGAGCAAAAGGCCAGCAAAAGGCCAGGAACC
GTAAAAAGGCCGCGTTGCTGGCGTTTTTCCATAGGCTCCGCCCCCCTGACGAGCATCACAAAAATCGACG
CTCAAGTCAGAGGTGGCGAAACCCGACAGGACTATAAAGATACCAGGCGTTTCCCCCTGGAAGCTCCCTC
GTGCGCTCTCCTGTTCCGACCCTGCCGCTTACCGGATACCTGTCCGCCTTTCTCCCTTCGGGAAGCGTGG
CGCTTTCTCATAGCTCACGCTGTAGGTATCTCAGTTCGGTGTAGGTCGTTCGCTCCAAGCTGGGCTGTGT
GCACGAACCCCCCGTTCAGCCCGACCGCTGCGCCTTATCCGGTAACTATCGTCTTGAGTCCAACCCGGTA
AGACACGACTTATCGCCACTGGCAGCAGCCACTGGTAACAGGATTAGCAGAGCGAGGTATGTAGGCGGTG
CTACAGAGTTCTTGAAGTGGTGGCCTAACTACGGCTACACTAGAAGAACAGTATTTGGTATCTGCGCTCT
GCTGAAGCCAGTTACCTTCGGAAAAAGAGTTGGTAGCTCTTGATCCGGCAAACAAACCACCGCTGGTAGC
GGTGGTTTTTTTGTTTGCAAGCAGCAGATTACGCGCAGAAAAAAAGGATCTCAAGAAGATCCTTTGATCT
TTTCTACGGGGTCTGACGCTCAGTGGAACGAAAACTCACGTTAAGGGATTTTGGTCATGAGATTATCAAA
AAGGATCTTCACCTAGATCCTTTTAAATTAAAAATGAAGTTTTAAATCAATCTAAAGTATATATGAGTAA
ACTTGGTCTGACAGTTACCAATGCTTAATCAGTGAGGCACCTATCTCAGCGATCTGTCTATTTCGTTCAT
CCATAGTTGCCTGACTCCCCGTCGTGTAGATAACTACGATACGGGAGGGCTTACCATCTGGCCCCAGTGC
TGCAATGATACCGCGAGACCCACGCTCACCGGCTCCAGATTTATCAGCAATAAACCAGCCAGCCGGAAGG
GCCGAGCGCAGAAGTGGTCCTGCAACTTTATCCGCCTCCATCCAGTCTATTAATTGTTGCCGGGAAGCTA
GAGTAAGTAGTTCGCCAGTTAATAGTTTGCGCAACGTTGTTGCCATTGCTACAGGCATCGTGGTGTCACG
CTCGTCGTTTGGTATGGCTTCATTCAGCTCCGGTTCCCAACGATCAAGGCGAGTTACATGATCCCCCATG
TTGTGCAAAAAAGCGGTTAGCTCCTTCGGTCCTCCGATCGTTGTCAGAAGTAAGTTGGCCGCAGTGTTAT
CACTCATGGTTATGGCAGCACTGCATAATTCTCTTACTGTCATGCCATCCGTAAGATGCTTTTCTGTGAC
TGGTGAGTACTCAACCAAGTCATTCTGAGAATAGTGTATGCGGCGACCGAGTTGCTCTTGCCCGGCGTCA
ATACGGGATAATACCGCGCCACATAGCAGAACTTTAAAAGTGCTCATCATTGGAAAACGTTCTTCGGGGC
GAAAACTCTCAAGGATCTTACCGCTGTTGAGATCCAGTTCGATGTAACCCACTCGTGCACCCAACTGATC
TTCAGCATCTTTTACTTTCACCAGCGTTTCTGGGTGAGCAAAAACAGGAAGGCAAAATGCCGCAAAAAAG
GGAATAAGGGCGACACGGAAATGTTGAATACTCAT
